>Addgene plasmid #68369 | EPB104 | depositor full sequence | sequence record 119654 | EPB104 sequence 2648 bps
CTAAATTGTAAGCGTTAATATTTTGTTAAAATTCGCGTTAAATTTTTGTTAAATCAGCTCATTTTTTAAC
CAATAGGCCGAAATCGGCAAAATCCCTTATAAATCAAAAGAATAGACCGAGATAGGGTTGAGTGGCCGCT
ACAGGGCGCTCCCATTCGCCATTCAGGCTGCGCAACTGTTGGGAAGGGCGTTTCGGTGCGGGCCTCTTCG
CTATTACGCCAGCTGGCGAAAGGGGGATGTGCTGCAAGGCGATTAAGTTGGGTAACGCCAGGGTTTTCCC
AGTCACGACGTTGTAAAACGACGGCCAGTGAGCGCGACGTAATACGACTCACTATAGGGCGAATTGGCGG
AAGGCCGTCAAGGCCACGTGTCTTGTCCAGAGCTCGATATCGAATTCGAGGGCCTATTTCCCATGATTCC
TTCATATTTGCATATACGATACAAGGCTGTTAGAGAGATAATTGGAATTAATTTGACTGTAAACACAAAG
ATATTAGTACAAAATACGTGACGTAGAAAGTAATAATTTCTTGGGTAGTTTGCAGTTTTAAAATTATGTT
TTAAAATGGACTATCATATGCTTACCGTAACTTGAAAGTATTTCGATTTCTTGGCTTTATATATCTTGTG
GAAAGGACGAAACACCGGAATTCGATATCGGTACCTGGAGCACAAGACTGGCCTCATGGGCCTTCCGCTC
ACTGCCCGCTTTCCAGTCGGGAAACCTGTCGTGCCAGCTGCATTAACATGGTCATAGCTGTTTCCTTGCG
TATTGGGCGCTCTCCGCTTCCTCGCTCACTGACTCGCTGCGCTCGGTCGTTCGGGTAAAGCCTGGGGTGC
CTAATGAGCAAAAGGCCAGCAAAAGGCCAGGAACCGTAAAAAGGCCGCGTTGCTGGCGTTTTTCCATAGG
CTCCGCCCCCCTGACGAGCATCACAAAAATCGACGCTCAAGTCAGAGGTGGCGAAACCCGACAGGACTAT
AAAGATACCAGGCGTTTCCCCCTGGAAGCTCCCTCGTGCGCTCTCCTGTTCCGACCCTGCCGCTTACCGG
ATACCTGTCCGCCTTTCTCCCTTCGGGAAGCGTGGCGCTTTCTCATAGCTCACGCTGTAGGTATCTCAGT
TCGGTGTAGGTCGTTCGCTCCAAGCTGGGCTGTGTGCACGAACCCCCCGTTCAGCCCGACCGCTGCGCCT
TATCCGGTAACTATCGTCTTGAGTCCAACCCGGTAAGACACGACTTATCGCCACTGGCAGCAGCCACTGG
TAACAGGATTAGCAGAGCGAGGTATGTAGGCGGTGCTACAGAGTTCTTGAAGTGGTGGCCTAACTACGGC
TACACTAGAAGAACAGTATTTGGTATCTGCGCTCTGCTGAAGCCAGTTACCTTCGGAAAAAGAGTTGGTA
GCTCTTGATCCGGCAAACAAACCACCGCTGGTAGCGGTGGTTTTTTTGTTTGCAAGCAGCAGATTACGCG
CAGAAAAAAAGGATCTCAAGAAGATCCTTTGATCTTTTCTACGGGGTCTGACGCTCAGTGGAACGAAAAC
TCACGTTAAGGGATTTTGGTCATGAGATTATCAAAAAGGATCTTCACCTAGATCCTTTTAAATTAAAAAT
GAAGTTTTAAATCAATCTAAAGTATATATGAGTAAACTTGGTCTGACAGTTACCAATGCTTAATCAGTGA
GGCACCTATCTCAGCGATCTGTCTATTTCGTTCATCCATAGTTGCCTGACTCCCCGTCGTGTAGATAACT
ACGATACGGGAGGGCTTACCATCTGGCCCCAGTGCTGCAATGATACCGCGAGAACCACGCTCACCGGCTC
CAGATTTATCAGCAATAAACCAGCCAGCCGGAAGGGCCGAGCGCAGAAGTGGTCCTGCAACTTTATCCGC
CTCCATCCAGTCTATTAATTGTTGCCGGGAAGCTAGAGTAAGTAGTTCGCCAGTTAATAGTTTGCGCAAC
GTTGTTGCCATTGCTACAGGCATCGTGGTGTCACGCTCGTCGTTTGGTATGGCTTCATTCAGCTCCGGTT
CCCAACGATCAAGGCGAGTTACATGATCCCCCATGTTGTGCAAAAAAGCGGTTAGCTCCTTCGGTCCTCC
GATCGTTGTCAGAAGTAAGTTGGCCGCAGTGTTATCACTCATGGTTATGGCAGCACTGCATAATTCTCTT
ACTGTCATGCCATCCGTAAGATGCTTTTCTGTGACTGGTGAGTACTCAACCAAGTCATTCTGAGAATAGT
GTATGCGGCGACCGAGTTGCTCTTGCCCGGCGTCAATACGGGATAATACCGCGCCACATAGCAGAACTTT
AAAAGTGCTCATCATTGGAAAACGTTCTTCGGGGCGAAAACTCTCAAGGATCTTACCGCTGTTGAGATCC
AGTTCGATGTAACCCACTCGTGCACCCAACTGATCTTCAGCATCTTTTACTTTCACCAGCGTTTCTGGGT
GAGCAAAAACAGGAAGGCAAAATGCCGCAAAAAAGGGAATAAGGGCGACACGGAAATGTTGAATACTCAT
ACTCTTCCTTTTTCAATATTATTGAAGCATTTATCAGGGTTATTGTCTCATGAGCGGATACATATTTGAA
TGTATTTAGAAAAATAAACAAATAGGGGTTCCGCGCACATTTCCCCGAAAAGTGCCAC
Features (pLannotate 1.2.2; 9 found; start..end, strand, type, name):
      3..134     -  rep_origin     M13 ori (fragment): M13 bacteriophage origin of replication; arrow indicates direction of (+) strand synthesis
    155..311     -  CDS            lacZα (fragment): LacZα fragment of β-galactosidase; lacZ fragment
    320..338     +  promoter       T7 promoter: promoter for bacteriophage T7 RNA polymerase
    398..638     +  promoter       U6 promoter: RNA polymerase III promoter for human U6 snRNA
    699..746     -  CDS            lacI (fragment): lac repressor; lacI; The lac repressor binds to the lac operator to inhibit transcription in E. coli. This inhibition can be relieved by adding lactose or isopropyl-β-D-thiogalactopyranoside (IPTG).
    783..823     -  rep_origin     RSF ori (fragment): Plasmids containing the RSF 1030 origin of replication can be propagated in E. coli cells that contain additional plasmids with compatible origins.
    901..1489    -  rep_origin     ori: high-copy-number ColE1/pMB1/pBR322/pUC origin of replication
   1660..2520    -  CDS            AmpR: β-lactamase; bla; confers resistance to ampicillin, carbenicillin, and related antibiotics
   2521..2625    -  promoter       AmpR promoter: bla
