[The description below was written by a language model from this plasmid's Addgene catalogue record and pLannotate feature annotations shown in this document.]
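Description:
EPB104 is a small (about 2.6 kb) pUC57-based cloning plasmid that carries the human U6 small nuclear RNA promoter as an isolated part. It is maintained in E. coli through the high-copy ColE1/pUC-type origin and selected with ampicillin via the β-lactamase gene and its native promoter. The feature table also picks up short fragments typical of this kind of backbone, namely partial lacZα, a partial M13 origin, and small lacI- and RSF ori-like stretches. These are incomplete remnants and are not expected to be functional elements of the design.

The insert is a roughly 250 bp segment derived from the human RNU6-1 locus, placed between EcoRI and KpnI sites that were both preserved, so the promoter can be excised or the flanking sites reused. U6 is an RNA polymerase III promoter widely used in mammalian cells to drive short, defined, non-polyadenylated transcripts such as CRISPR guide RNAs or short hairpin RNAs. A T7 promoter lies just upstream in the same orientation and also serves as the sequencing primer site across the insert. No guide RNA scaffold, transcribed sequence, or Pol III terminator is annotated downstream of U6, so the record presents this as a promoter-only plasmid rather than a ready expression cassette.

Although catalogued as a bacterial expression vector, it contains no annotated bacterial expression payload. The stated purpose is simply that it contains the human U6 promoter, and the associated publication concerns nuclease-based genome editing with enrichment of nuclease-expressing cells and indel detection. That context suggests use as a source or template of U6 for building guide RNA expression units, though the record does not say so explicitly.
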