Addgene plasmid #68369: EPB104
Purpose: contains human U6 promoter
Depositing lab: Eric-Paul Bennett. Depositing organization: University of Copenhagen. Publication: Genome editing using FACS enrichment of nuclease-expressing cells and indel detection by amplicon analysis. Lonowski LA, Narimatsu Y, Riaz A, Delay CE, Yang Z, Niola F, Duda K, Ober EA, Clausen H, Wandall HH, Hansen SH, Bennett EP, Frodin M. Nat Protoc. 2017 Mar;12(3):581-603. doi: 10.1038/nprot.2016.165. Epub 2017 Feb 16. PubMed 28207001.
Backbone
  Vector backbone: pUC57
  Backbone manufacturer: GENSCRIPT CORPORATION
  Backbone size w/o insert (bp): 2399
  Vector type: Bacterial Expression
Growth in bacteria
  Bacterial resistance: Ampicillin, 100 μg/mL
  Growth temperature: 37°C
  Growth strain: DH5alpha
  Copy number: Unknown
Gene/Insert
  Gene/Insert name: U6 promoter
  Species: H. sapiens (human)
  Insert size (bp): 249
  GenBank ID: gb|M14486.1|HUMUG6
  Entrez Gene: RNU6-1 (a.k.a. RNU6, RNU6A, U6, U6-1)
  Promoter: U6
  Cloning method: Restriction Enzyme; 5′ cloning site EcoRI (not destroyed); 3′ cloning site KpnI (not destroyed)
  Sequencing primers: 5′ T7
Terms and licenses: Academic/Nonprofit Terms; Industry Terms: Not Available to Industry
How to cite: EPB104 was a gift from Eric-Paul Bennett (Addgene plasmid # 68369 ; http://n2t.net/addgene:68369 ; RRID:Addgene_68369)
