>Addgene plasmid #68369 | EPB104 | addgene partial sequence | sequence record 141298 | T7 5'-TAATACGACTCACTATAGGG-3'
GTCCAGAGCTCGATATCGAATTCGAGGGCCTATTTCCCATGATTCCTTCATATTTGCATATACGATACAA
GGCTGTTAGAGAGATAATTGGAATTAATTTGACTGTAAACACAAAGATATTAGTACAAAATACGTGACGT
AGAAAGTAATAATTTCTTGGGTAGTTTGCAGTTTTAAAATTATGTTTTAAAATGGACTATCATATGCTTA
CCGTAACTTGAAAGTATTTCGATTTCTTGGCTTTATATATCTTGTGGAAAGGACGAAACACCGGAATTCG
ATATCGGTACCTGGAGCACAAGACTGGCCTCATGGGCCTTCCGCTCACTGCCCGCTTTCCAGTCGGGAAA
CCTGTCGTGCCAGCTGCATTAACATGGTCATAGCTGTTTCCTTGCGTATTGGGCGCTCTCCGCTTCCTCG
CTCACTGACTCGCTGCGCTCGGTCGTTCGGGTAAAGCCTGGGGTGCCTAATGAGCAAAAGGCCAGCAAAA
GGCCAGGAACCGTAAAAAGGCCGCGTTGCTGGCGTTTTTCCATAGGCTCCGCCCCCCTGACGAGCATCAC
AAAAATCGACGCTCAAGTCAGAGGTGGCGAAACCCGACAGGACTATAAAGATACCAGGCGTTTCCCCCTG
GAAGCTCCCTCGTGCGCTCTCCTGTTCCGACCCTGCCGCTTACCGGATACCTGTCCGCCTTTCTCCCTTC
GGGAAGCGTGGCGCTTTCTCATAGCTCACGCTGTAGGTATCTCAGTTCGGTGTAGGTCGTTCGCTCCAAG
CTGGGCTGTGTGCACGAACCCCCCGTTCAGCCCGACCGCTGCGCCTTATCCGGTAACTATCGTCTTGAGT
CCAACCCGGTAAGACACGACTTATCGCCACTGGCAGCAGCCACTGGTAACAGGATTAGCA
