>Addgene plasmid #68369 | EPB104 | addgene partial sequence | sequence record 141299 | L4440 5'-AGCGAGTCAGTGAGCGAG-3'
TTAATGCAGCTGGCACGACAGGTTTCCCGACTGGAAAGCGGGCAGTGAGCGGAAGGCCCATGAGGCCAGT
CTTGTGCTCCAGGTACCGATATCGAATTCCGGTGTTTCGTCCTTTCCACAAGATATATAAAGCCAAGAAA
TCGAAATACTTTCAAGTTACGGTAAGCATATGATAGTCCATTTTAAAACATAATTTTAAAACTGCAAACT
ACCCAAGAAATTATTACTTTCTACGTCACGTATTTTGTACTAATATCTTTGTGTTTACAGTCAAATTAAT
TCCAATTATCTCTCTAACAGCCTTGTATCGTATATGCAAATATGAAGGAATCATGGGAAATAGGCCCTCG
AATTCGATATCGAGCTCTGGACAAGACACGTGGCCTTGACGGCCTTCCGCCAATTCGCCCTATAGTGAGT
CGTATTACGTCGCGCTCACTGGCCGTCGTTTTACAACGTCGTGACTGGGAAAACCCTGGCGTTACCCAAC
TTAATCGCCTTGCAGCACATCCCCCTTTCGCCAGCTGGCGTAATAGCGAAGAGGCCCGCACCGAAACGCC
CTTCCCAACAGTTGCGCAGCCTGAATGGCGAATGGGAGCGCCCTGTAGCGGCCACTCAACCCTATCTCGG
TCTATTCTTTTGATTTATAAGGGATTTTGCCGATTTCGGCCTATTGGTTAAAAAATGAGCTGATTTAACA
AAAATTTAACGCGAATTTTAACAAAATATTAACGCTTACAATTTAGGTGGCACTTTTCGGGGAAATGTGC
GCGGAACCCCTATTTGTTTATTTTTCTAAATACATTCAAATATGTATCCGCTCATGAGACAATAACCCTG
ATAAATGCTTC
